>Addgene plasmid #62232 | BiP-mGFP P495L | addgene full sequence | sequence record 320616 | Addgene NGS Result
GCGTTACATAACTTACGGTAAATGGCCCGCCTGGCTGACCGCCCAACGACCCCCGCCCATTGACGTCAAT
AATGACGTATGTTCCCATAGTAACGCCAATAGGGACTTTCCATTGACGTCAATGGGTGGAGTATTTACGG
TAAACTGCCCACTTGGCAGTACATCAAGTGTATCATATGCCAAGTACGCCCCCTATTGACGTCAATGACG
GTAAATGGCCCGCCTGGCATTATGCCCAGTACATGACCTTATGGGACTTTCCTACTTGGCAGTACATCTA
CGTATTAGTCATCGCTATTACCATGGTGATGCGGTTTTGGCAGTACATCAATGGGCGTGGATAGCGGTTT
GACTCACGGGGATTTCCAAGTCTCCACCCCATTGACGTCAATGGGAGTTTGTTTTGGCACCAAAATCAAC
GGGACTTTCCAAAATGTCGTAACAACTCCGCCCCATTGACGCAAATGGGCGGTAGGCGTGTACGGTGGGA
GGTCTATATAAGCAGAGCTGGTTTAGTGAACCGTCAGATCCGCTAGCACCATGAAGTTCCCTATGGTGGC
GGCGGCGCTGCTGCTGCTCTGCGCGGTGCGGGCCGAGGAGGAGGACAAGAAGGAGGATGTGGGCACGGTG
GTCGGCATCGACCTGGGGACCACCTATTCCTGCGTTGGTGTGTTCAAGAACGGCCGCGTGGAGATCATAG
CCAACGATCAGGGCAACCGCATCACGCCGTCGTATGTGGCCTTCACTCCTGAAGGCGAGCGTCTGATTGG
CGATGCGGCCAAGAACCAGCTCACCTCCAATCCCGAGAACACGGTCTTCGACGCCAAGCGCCTCATCGGA
CGCACTTGGAATGACCCTTCAGTGCAGCAGGACATCAAGTTCTTGCCTTTCAAGGTGGTTGAAAAGAAAA
CTAAACCATACATTCAAGTTGATATTGGAGGTGGGCAAACCAAAACATTTGCCCCAGAAGAAATTTCTGC
CATGGTTCTCACTAAAATGAAAGAAACTGCTGAAGCATATTTGGGAAAGAAGGTTACCCATGCAGTTGTT
ACTGTGCCGGCTTACTTCAATGATGCCCAGCGCCAAGCAACCAAAGATGCTGGCACCATTGCTGGACTGA
ATGTCATGCGGATCATCAATGAGCCCACAGCAGCTGCTATTGCGTATGGCCTGGATAAGAGAGAGGGCGA
GAAGAACATCCTCGTTTTTGACCTGGGCGGTGGAACCTTCGATGTGTCTCTTCTGACCATTGACAATGGT
GTCTTTGAAGTGGTGGCCACGAATGGAGACACTCATCTCGGTGGGGAAGACTTTGATCAGCGGGTTATGG
AACACTTCATCAAGCTGTACAAAAAGAAAACTGGGAAAGACGTTAGAAAAGACAACAGAGCTGTGCAGAA
ACTTCGTCGTGAGGTGGAAAAGGCTAAGCGAGCCCTGTCTTCTCAGCATCAAGCAAGAATTGAGATAGAG
TCCTTCTTTGAAGGAGAAGACTTCTCTGAGACCCTGACTCGGGCCAAATTTGAAGAGTTGAACATGGACC
TGTTCCGATCTACCATGAAGCCAGTCCAGAAAGTGTTGGAAGACTCTGATCTGAAGAAATCAGACATTGA
TGAAATTGTTCTTGTCGGTGGGTCTACTCGGATTCCCAAGATTCAGCAGCTGGTGAAAGAGTTCTTCAAT
GGCAAGGAGCCATCCCGTGGCATAAACCCAGATGAGGCTGTAGCATACGGTGCTGCTGTCCAGGCTGGTG
TCCTCTCTGGTGATCAAGATACAGGTGATCTGGTACTGCTTGATGTATGTCCTCTTACACTTGGTATTGA
AACAGTGGGAGGTGTCATGACCAAACTGATTCCAAGGAACACTGTGGTACCCACCAAGAAGTCTCAGATC
TTTTCCACAGCTTCTGATAATCAGCCAACTGTAACAATCAAGGTCTATGAAGGTGAACGACCCCTAACAA
AAGACAACCATCTTCTGGGTACATTTGATCTGACTGGAATTCCTCCTGCTCCTCGTGGGGTACTCCAGAT
TGAAGTCACCTTTGAGATAGATGTTAATGGTATTCTTCGAGTGACAGCTGAAGACAAAGGTACAGGGAAC
AAAAACAAAATCACAATTACCAATGACCAAAATCGCCTGACACCTGAAGAAATTGAAAGGATGGTTAATG
ATGCAGAGAAGTTTGCTGAGGAAGACAAAAAGCTCAAAGAGCGCATTGATACCAGGAACGAGTTGGAAAG
CTATGCTTACTCTCTCAAGAACCAGATTGGAGATAAAGAAAAGCTGGGCGGTAAACTTTCCTCTGAAGAT
AAAGAAACCATGGAGAAAGCTGTAGAGGAAAAGATTGAATGGCTGGAAAGCCACCAGGATGCAGACATTG
AAGACTTTAAAGCTAAAAAGAAGGAACTAGAGGAAATTGTTCAGCCTATTATTAGCAAACTCTATGGAAG
TGCAGGCCCTCCCCCAACTGGTGAAGAGGATACATCAGAAGGGGATCCACCGGTCGCCACCATGGTGAGC
AAGGGCGAGGAGCTGTTCACCGGGGTGGTGCCCATCCTGGTCGAGCTGGACGGCGACGTAAACGGCCACA
AGTTCAGCGTGTCCGGCGAGGGCGAGGGCGATGCCACCTACGGCAAGCTGACCCTGAAGTTCATCTGCAC
CACCGGCAAGCTGCCCGTGCCCTGGCCCACCCTCGTGACCACCCTGACCTACGGCGTGCAGTGCTTCAGC
CGCTACCCCGACCACATGAAGCAGCACGACTTCTTCAAGTCCGCCATGCCCGAAGGCTACGTCCAGGAGC
GCACCATCTTCTTCAAGGACGACGGCAACTACAAGACCCGCGCCGAGGTGAAGTTCGAGGGCGACACCCT
GGTGAACCGCATCGAGCTGAAGGGCATCGACTTCAAGGAGGACGGCAACATCCTGGGGCACAAGCTGGAG
TACAACTACAACAGCCACAACGTCTATATCATGGCCGACAAGCAGAAGAACGGCATCAAGGTGAACTTCA
AGATCCGCCACAACATCGAGGACGGCAGCGTGCAGCTCGCCGACCACTACCAGCAGAACACCCCCATCGG
CGACGGCCCCGTGCTGCTGCCCGACAACCACTACCTGAGCACCCAGTCCAAGCTGAGCAAAGACCCCAAC
GAGAAGCGCGATCACATGGTCCTGCTGGAGTTCGTGACCGCCGCCGGGATCACTCTCGGCATGGACGAGC
TGTACAAGGATGAATTGTAAGCGGCCGCGACTCTAGATCATAATCAGCCATACCACATTTGTAGAGGTTT
TACTTGCTTTAAAAAACCTCCCACACCTCCCCCTGAACCTGAAACATAAAATGAATGCAATTGTTGTTGT
TAACTTGTTTATTGCAGCTTATAATGGTTACAAATAAAGCAATAGCATCACAAATTTCACAAATAAAGCA
TTTTTTTCACTGCATTCTAGTTGTGGTTTGTCCAAACTCATCAATGTATCTTAAGGCGTAAATTGTAAGC
GTTAATATTTTGTTAAAATTCGCGTTAAATTTTTGTTAAATCAGCTCATTTTTTAACCAATAGGCCGAAA
TCGGCAAAATCCCTTATAAATCAAAAGAATAGACCGAGATAGGGT
[37 nt withheld, positions 3616-3652]
AAAGAACGTGGACTCCAACGTCAAAGG
[49 nt withheld, positions 3680-3728]
T
[91 nt withheld, positions 3730-3820]
G
[124 nt withheld, positions 3822-3945]
CAGGTGGCACTTTTCGGGGAAATGTGCGCGGAACCCCTATTTGTTTATTTTTCTAAATACATTCAAATAT
GTATCCGCTCATGAGACAATAACCCTGATAAATGCTTCAATAATATTGAAAAAGGAAGAGTCCTGAGGCG
GAAAGAACCAGCTGTGGAATGTGTGTCAGTTAGGGTGTGGAAAGTCCCCAGGCTCCCCAGCAGGCAGAAG
TATGCAAAGCATGCATCTCAATTAGTCAGCAACCAGGTGTGGAAAGTCCCCAGGCTCCCCAGCAGGCAGA
AGTATGCAAAGCATGCATCTCAATTAGTCAGCAACCATAGTCCCGCCCCTAACTCCGCCCATCCCGCCCC
TAACTCCGCCCAGTTCCGCCCATTCTCCGCCCCATGGCTGACTAATTTTTTTTATTTATGCAGAGGCCGA
GGCCGCCTCGGCCTCTGAGCTATTCCAGAAGTAGTGAGGAGGCTTTTTTGGAGGCCTAGGCTTTTGCAAA
GATCGATCAAGAGACAGGATGAGGATCGTTTCGCATGATTGAACAAGATGGATTGCACGCAGGTTCTCCG
GCCGCTTGGGTGGAGAGGCTATTCGGCTATGACTGGGCACAACAGACAATCGGCTGCTCTGATGCCGCCG
TGTTCCGGCTGTCAGCGCAGGGGCGCCCGGTTCTTTTTGTCAAGACCGACCTGTCCGGTGCCCTGAATGA
ACTGCAAGACGAGGCAGCGCGGCTATCGTGGCTGGCCACGACGGGCGTTCCTTGCGCAGCTGTGCTCGAC
GTTGTCACTGAAGCGGGAAGGGACTGGCTGCTATTGGGCGAAGTGCCGGGGCAGGATCTCCTGTCATCTC
ACCTTGCTCCTGCCGAGAAAGTATCCATCATGGCTGATGCAATGCGGCGGCTGCATACGCTTGATCCGGC
TACCTGCCCATTCGACCACCAAGCGAAACATCGCATCGAGCGAGCACGTACTCGGATGGAAGCCGGTCTT
GTCGATCAGGATGATCTGGACGAAGAGCATCAGGGGCTCGCGCCAGCCGAACTGTTCGCCAGGCTCAAGG
CGAGCATGCCCGACGGCGAGGATCTCGTCGTGACCCATGGCGATGCCTGCTTGCCGAATATCATGGTGGA
AAATGGCCGCTTTTCTGGATTCATCGACTGTGGCCGGCTGGGTGTGGCGGACCGCTATCAGGACATAGCG
TTGGCTACCCGTGATATTGCTGAAGAGCTTGGCGGCGAATGGGCTGACCGCTTCCTCGTGCTTTACGGTA
TCGCCGCTCCCGATTCGCAGCGCATCGCCTTCTATCGCCTTCTTGACGAGTTCTTCTGAGCGGGACTCTG
GGGTTCGAAATGACCGACCAAGCGACGCCCAACCTGCCATCACGAGATTTCGATTCCACCGCCGCCTTCT
ATGAAAGGTTGGGCTTCGGAATCGTTTTCCGGGACGCCGGCTGGATGATCCTCCAGCGCGGGGATCTCAT
GCTGGAGTTCTTCGCCCACCCTAGGGGGAGGCTAACTGAAACACGGAAGGAGACAATACCGGAAGGAACC
CGCGCTATGACGGCAATAAAAAGACAGAATAAAACGCACGGTGTTGGGTCGTTTGTTCATAAACGCGGGG
TTCGGTCCCAGGGCTGGCACTCTGTCGATACCCCACCGAGACCCCATTGGGGCCAATACGCCCGCGTTTC
TTCCTTTTCCCCACCCCACCCCCCAAGTTCGGGTGAAGGCCCAGGGCTCGCAGCCAACGTCGGGGCGGCA
GGCCCTGCCATAGCCTCAGGTTACTCATATATACTTTAGATTGATTTAAAACTTCATTTTTAATTTAAAA
GGATCTAGGTGAAGATCCTTTTTGATAATCTCATGACCAAAATCCCTTAACGTGAGTTTTCGTTCCACTG
AGCGTCAGACCCCGTAGAAAAGATCAAAGGATCTTCTTGAGATCCTTTTTTTCTGCGCGTAATCTGCTGC
TTGCAAACAAAAAAACCACCGCTACCAGCGGTGGTTTGTTTGCCGGATCAAGAGCTACCAACTCTTTTTC
CGAAGGTAACTGGCTTCAGCAGAGCGCAGATACCAAATACTGTTCTTCTAGTGTAGCCGTAGTTAGGCCA
CCACTTCAAGAACTCTGTAGCACCGCCTACATACCTCGCTCTGCTAATCCTGTTACCAGTGGCTGCTGCC
AGTGGCGATAAGTCGTGTCTTACCGGGTTGGACTCAAGACGATAGTTACCGGATAAGGCGCAGCGGTCGG
GCTGAACGGGGGGTTCGTGCACACAGCCCAGCTTGGAGCGAACGACCTACACCGAACTGAGATACCTACA
GCGTGAGCTATGAGAAAGCGCCACGCTTCCCGAAGGGAGAAAGGCGGACAGGTATCCGGTAAGCGGCAGG
GTCGGAACAGGAGAGCGCACGAGGGAGCTTCCAGGGGGAAACGCCTGGTATCTTTATAGTCCTGTCGGGT
TTCGCCACCTCTGACTTGAGCGTCGATTTTTGTGATGCTCGTCAGGGGGGCGGAGCCTATGGAAAAACGC
CAGCAACGCGGCCTTTTTACGGTTCCTGGCCTTTTGCTGGCCTTTTGCTCACATGTTCTTTCCTGCGTTA
TCCCCTGATTCTGTGGATAACCGTATTACCGCCATGCATTAGTTATTAATAGTAATCAATTACGGGGTCA
TTAGTTCATAGCCCATATATGGAGTTCC
Features (pLannotate 1.2.2; 15 found; start..end, strand, type, name):
      2..305     +  enhancer       CMV enhancer: human cytomegalovirus immediate early enhancer
    306..509     +  promoter       CMV promoter: human cytomegalovirus (CMV) immediate early promoter
    541..2496    +  CDS            HSPA5: BIP_CRIGR - Also known as GRP78 From Cricetulus griseus (Chinese hamster) (Cricetulus barabensis griseus).
   2512..3228    +  CDS            mEGFP: mEGFP is a basic (constitutively fluorescent) green fluorescent protein published in 2002, derived from Aequorea victoria. It has moderate acid sensitivity.
   3256..3339    +  CDS            large T antigen (fragment): large T antigen from SV40 (simian virus 40)
   3362..3483    +  polyA_signal   SV40 poly(A) signal: SV40 polyadenylation signal
   3517..3945    -  rep_origin     f1 ori (sequence partly withheld): f1 bacteriophage origin of replication; arrow indicates direction of (+) strand synthesis
   3972..4076    +  promoter       AmpR promoter: bla
   4078..4435    +  promoter       SV40 promoter: SV40 enhancer and early promoter
   4470..5264    +  CDS            NeoR/KanR: aminoglycoside phosphotransferase from Tn5; aph(3')-II (or nptII); confers resistance to neomycin, kanamycin, and G418 (Geneticin®)
   5285..5437    +  CDS            ble (fragment): BLE_KLEPN - Experimental evidence at protein level: Swiss-Prot protein existence level 1. Binding protein with a strong affinity to the bleomycin family of antibiotics. Binds to CL990; an antimitotic-antibiotic compound. From Klebsiella pneumoniae.
   5496..5543    +  polyA_signal   HSV TK poly(A) signal: herpes simplex virus thymidine kinase polyadenylation signal (Cole and Stacy, 1985)
   5634..5650    -  polyA_signal   bGH poly(A) signal (fragment): bovine growth hormone polyadenylation signal
   5872..6460    +  rep_origin     ori: high-copy-number ColE1/pMB1/pBR322/pUC origin of replication
   6575..6633    +  enhancer       CMV enhancer (fragment): human cytomegalovirus immediate early enhancer
