[The description below was written by a language model from this plasmid's Addgene catalogue record and pLannotate feature annotations shown in this document.]
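Description:
BiP-mGFP P495L is a mammalian expression plasmid built on a Clontech N1-type backbone, about 6.6–6.7 kb in total. It is maintained in E. coli through a high-copy ColE1/pUC-type origin and selected with kanamycin. Resistance comes from a Tn5 NeoR/KanR cassette that sits behind both a bacterial (bla) promoter and the SV40 enhancer/early promoter and ends in an HSV TK polyadenylation signal, so the same gene can also give G418 selection in mammalian cells. The catalogue lists the mammalian selectable marker as gentamicin, whereas the annotated marker is the neomycin/G418-type phosphotransferase. An f1 origin is also present. The short hits to SV40 large T antigen, ble and bGH poly(A) are small fragments rather than functional units.

The payload, cloned between NheI and NotI, is driven by the human CMV immediate-early enhancer and promoter and terminated by an SV40 poly(A) signal. It encodes Chinese hamster BiP (HSPA5/GRP78), the major Hsp70-family chaperone of the endoplasmic reticulum, fused at its C terminus to monomeric EGFP. According to the insert name, a KDEL ER-retrieval motif follows the fluorescent protein, although it is not separately annotated in the feature table. The P495L substitution produces a BiP that cannot bind client proteins, which makes the construct a non-binding comparison for wild-type BiP-mGFP in live-cell imaging studies of chaperone availability during ER homeostasis and stress. The depositor notes that low-expressing cells are best for imaging, because high expression causes aggregation in the nuclear envelope. The depositor also warns against using the construct as a generic ER marker, because BiP is functional and alters the ER environment.
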