Addgene plasmid #62232: BiP-mGFP P495L
Purpose: Mutant of hamster BiP-mGFP unable to bind clients.
Depositing lab: Erik Snapp. Depositing organization: Albert Einstein College of Medicine. Publication: BiP availability distinguishes states of homeostasis and stress in the endoplasmic reticulum of living cells. Lai CW, Aronson DE, Snapp EL. Mol Biol Cell. 2010 Jun 15;21(12):1909-21. doi: 10.1091/mbc.E09-12-1066. Epub 2010 Apr 21. PubMed 20410136.
Backbone
  Vector backbone: clontech N1
  Backbone manufacturer: clontech
  Backbone size w/o insert (bp): 4000
  Total vector size (bp): 6700
  Vector type: Mammalian Expression
  Selectable markers: Gentamicin
Growth in bacteria
  Bacterial resistance: Kanamycin, 50 μg/mL
  Growth temperature: 37°C
  Growth strain: DH5alpha
  Copy number: High Copy
Gene/Insert
  Gene/Insert name: hamster BiP-mGFP-KDEL
  Species: Synthetic; hamster
  Insert size (bp): 2702
  Promoter: cmv
  Tag / fusion protein: mGFP (C terminal on insert)
  Cloning method: Restriction Enzyme; 5′ cloning site NheI (not destroyed); 3′ cloning site notI (not destroyed)
  Sequencing primers: 5′ tggtttagtgaaccgt; 3′ GTTCAGGGGGAGGTGTG
Terms and licenses: Academic/Nonprofit Terms; Industry Terms: Not Available to Industry
Depositor comments: Avoid overexpression. Low expressing cells are best for imaging. High expression leads to protein aggregation in the nuclear envelope. See supplementary data for original paper. This mutant can not bind client proteins. Do NOT use this as an ER marker. BiP is a functional protein and significantly impacts the ER environment increasing stress resistance. Use ER-GFP if you simply want a marker for the ER when imaging cells.
How to cite: BiP-mGFP P495L was a gift from Erik Snapp (Addgene plasmid # 62232 ; http://n2t.net/addgene:62232 ; RRID:Addgene_62232)
