>Addgene plasmid #62232 | BiP-mGFP P495L | depositor partial sequence | sequence record 102014 | insert
ATGAAGTTCCCTATGGTGGCGGCGGCGCTGCTGCTGCTCTGCGCGGTGCGGGCCGAGGAGGAGGACAAGA
AGGAGGATGTGGGCACGGTGGTCGGCATCGACCTGGGGACCACCTATTCCTGCGTTGGTGTGTTCAAGAA
CGGCCGCGTGGAGATCATAGCCAACGATCAGGGCAACCGCATCACGCCGTCGTATGTGGCCTTCACTCCT
GAAGGCGAGCGTCTGATTGGCGATGCGGCCAAGAACCAGCTCACCTCCAATCCCGAGAACACGGTCTTCG
ACGCCAAGCGCCTCATCGGACGCACTTGGAATGACCCTTCAGTGCAGCAGGACATCAAGTTCTTGCCTTT
CAAGGTGGTTGAAAAGAAAACTAAACCATACATTCAAGTTGATATTGGAGGTGGGCAAACCAAAACATTT
GCCCCAGAAGAAATTTCTGCCATGGTTCTCACTAAAATGAAAGAAACTGCTGAAGCATATTTGGGAAAGA
AGGTTACCCATGCAGTTGTTACTGTGCCGGCTTACTTCAATGATGCCCAGCGCCAAGCAACCAAAGATGC
TGGCACCATTGCTGGACTGAATGTCATGCGGATCATCAATGAGCCCACAGCAGCTGCTATTGCGTATGGC
CTGGATAAGAGAGAGGGCGAGAAGAACATCCTCGTTTTTGACCTGGGCGGTGGAACCTTCGATGTGTCTC
TTCTGACCATTGACAATGGTGTCTTTGAAGTGGTGGCCACGAATGGAGACACTCATCTCGGTGGGGAAGA
CTTTGATCAGCGGGTTATGGAACACTTCATCAAGCTGTACAAAAAGAAAACTGGGAAAGACGTTAGAAAA
GACAACAGAGCTGTGCAGAAACTTCGTCGTGAGGTGGAAAAGGCTAAGCGAGCCCTGTCTTCTCAGCATC
AAGCAAGAATTGAGATAGAGTCCTTCTTTGAAGGAGAAGACTTCTCTGAGACCCTGACTCGGGCCAAATT
TGAAGAGTTGAACATGGACCTGTTCCGATCTACCATGAAGCCAGTCCAGAAAGTGTTGGAAGACTCTGAT
CTGAAGAAATCAGACATTGATGAAATTGTTCTTGTCGGTGGGTCTACTCGGATTCCCAAGATTCAGCAGC
TGGTGAAAGAGTTCTTCAATGGCAAGGAGCCATCCCGTGGCATAAACCCAGATGAGGCTGTAGCATACGG
TGCTGCTGTCCAGGCTGGTGTCCTCTCTGGTGATCAAGATACAGGTGATCTGGTACTGCTTGATGTATGT
CCTCTTACACTTGGTATTGAAACAGTGGGAGGTGTCATGACCAAACTGATTCCAAGGAACACTGTGGTAC
CCACCAAGAAGTCTCAGATCTTTTCCACAGCTTCTGATAATCAGCCAACTGTAACAATCAAGGTCTATGA
AGGTGAACGACCCCTAACAAAAGACAACCATCTTCTGGGTACATTTGATCTGACTGGAATTCCTCCTGCT
CCTCGTGGGGTATTCCAGATTGAAGTCACCTTTGAGATAGATGTTAATGGTATTCTTCGAGTGACAGCTG
AAGACAAAGGTACAGGGAACAAAAACAAAATCACAATTACCAATGACCAAAATCGCCTGACACCTGAAGA
AATTGAAAGGATGGTTAATGATGCAGAGAAGTTTGCTGAGGAAGACAAAAAGCTCAAAGAGCGCATTGAT
ACCAGGAACGAGTTGGAAAGCTATGCTTACTCTCTCAAGAACCAGATTGGAGATAAAGAAAAGCTGGGCG
GTAAACTTTCCTCTGAAGATAAAGAAACCATGGAGAAAGCTGTAGAGGAAAAGATTGAATGGCTGGAAAG
CCACCAGGATGCAGACATTGAAGACTTTAAAGCTAAAAAGAAGGAACTAGAGGAAATTGTTCAGCCTATT
ATTAGCAAACTCTATGGAAGTGCAGGCCCTCCCCCAACTGGTGAAGAGGATACATCAGAACCACCGGTCG
CCACCATGGTGAGCAAGGGCGAGGAGCTGTTCACCGGGGTGGTGCCCATCCTGGTCGAGCTGGACGGCGA
CGTAAACGGCCACAAGTTCAGCGTGTCCGGCGAGGGCGAGGGCGATGCCACCTACGGCAAGCTGACCCTG
AAGTTCATCTGCACCACCGGCAAGCTGCCCGTGCCCTGGCCCACCCTCGTGACCACCCTGACCTACGGCG
TGCAGTGCTTCAGCCGCTACCCCGACCACATGAAGCAGCACGACTTCTTCAAGTCCGCCATGCCCGAAGG
CTACGTCCAGGAGCGCACCATCTTCTTCAAGGACGACGGCAACTACAAGACCCGCGCCGAGGTGAAGTTC
GAGGGCGACACCCTGGTGAACCGCATCGAGCTGAAGGGCATCGACTTCAAGGAGGACGGCAACATCCTGG
GGCACAAGCTGGAGTACAACTACAACAGCCACAACGTCTATATCATGGCCGACAAGCAGAAGAACGGCAT
CAAGGTGAACTTCAAGATCCGCCACAACATCGAGGACGGCAGCGTGCAGCTCGCCGACCACTACCAGCAG
AACACCCCCATCGGCGACGGCCCCGTGCTGCTGCCCGACAACCACTACCTGAGCACCCAGTCCAAGCTGA
GCAAAGACCCCAACGAGAAGCGCGATCACATGGTCCTGCTGGAGTTCGTGACCGCCGCCGGGATCACTCT
CGGCATGGACGAGCTGTACAAGGATGAATTGTAAGCGGCCGC
