>Addgene plasmid #62232 | BiP-mGFP P495L | addgene partial sequence | sequence record 104425 | CMV-F 5'-CGCAAATGGGCGGTAGGCGTG-3'
ACCGTCAGATCCGCTAGCACCATGAAGTTCCCTATGGTGGCGGCGGCGCTGCTGCTGCTCTGCGCGGTGC
GGGCCGAGGAGGAGGACAAGAAGGAGGATGTGGGCACGGTGGTCGGCATCGACCTGGGGACCACCTATTC
CTGCGTTGGTGTGTTCAAGAACGGCCGCGTGGAGATCATAGCCAACGATCAGGGCAACCGCATCACGCCG
TCGTATGTGGCCTTCACTCCTGAAGGCGAGCGTCTGATTGGCGATGCGGCCAAGAACCAGCTCACCTCCA
ATCCCGAGAACACGGTCTTCGACGCCAAGCGCCTCATCGGACGCACTTGGAATGACCCTTCAGTGCAGCA
GGACATCAAGTTCTTGCCTTTCAAGGTGGTTGAAAAGAAAACTAAACCATACATTCAAGTTGATATTGGA
GGTGGGCAAACCAAAACATTTGCCCCAGAAGAAATTTCTGCCATGGTTCTCACTAAAATGAAAGAAACTG
CTGAAGCATATTTGGGAAAGAAGGTTACCCATGCAGTTGTTACTGTGCCGGCTTACTTCAATGATGCCCA
GCGCCAAGCAACCAAAGATGCTGGCACCATTGCTGGACTGAATGTCATGCGGATCATCAATGAGCCCACA
GCAGCTGCTATTGCGTATGGCCTGGATAAGAGAGAGGGCGAGAAGAACATCCTCGTTTTTGACCTGGGCG
GTGGAACCTTCGATGTGTCTCTTCTGACCATTGACAATGGTGTCTTTGAAGTGGTGGCCACGAATGGAGA
CACTCATCTCGGTGGGGAAGACTTTGATCAGCGGGTTATGGAACACTTCATCAAGCTGTACAA
