>Addgene plasmid #62232 | BiP-mGFP P495L | addgene partial sequence | sequence record 104579 | SV40pA-R 5'-GAAATTTGTGATGCTATTGC-3'
ACAACAACAATTGCATTCATTTTATGTTTCAGGTTCAGGGGGAGGTGTGGGAGGTTTTTTAAAGCAAGTA
AAACCTCTACAAATGTGGTATGGCTGATTATGATCTAGAGTCGCGGCCGCTTACAATTCATCCTTGTACA
GCTCGTCCATGCCGAGAGTGATCCCGGCGGCGGTCACGAACTCCAGCAGGACCATGTGATCGCGCTTCTC
GTTGGGGTCTTTGCTCAGCTTGGACTGGGTGCTCAGGTAGTGGTTGTCGGGCAGCAGCACGGGGCCGTCG
CCGATGGGGGTGTTCTGCTGGTAGTGGTCGGCGAGCTGCACGCTGCCGTCCTCGATGTTGTGGCGGATCT
TGAAGTTCACCTTGATGCCGTTCTTCTGCTTGTCGGCCATGATATAGACGTTGTGGCTGTTGTAGTTGTA
CTCCAGCTTGTGCCCCAGGATGTTGCCGTCCTCCTTGAAGTCGATGCCCTTCAGCTCGATGCGGTTCACC
AGGGTGTCGCCCTCGAACTTCACCTCGGCGCGGGTCTTGTAGTTGCCGTCGTCCTTGAAGAAGATGGTGC
GCTCCTGGACGTAGCCTTCGGGCATGGCGGACTTGAAGAAGTCGTGCTGCTTCATGTGGTCGGGGTAGCG
GCTGAAGCACTGCACGCCGTAGGTCAGGGTGGTCACGAGGGTGGGCCAGGGCACGGGCAGCTTGCCGGTG
GTGCAGATGAACTTCAGGGTCAGCTTGCCGTAGGTGGCATCGCCCTCGCCCTCGCCGGACACGCTGAACT
TGTGGCCGTTTACGTCGCCGTCCAGCTCGACCAGGATGGGCACCACCCCGGTGAACAGCTCCTCGCCCTT
GCTCACCATGGTGGCGACCGGTGGATCC
