>Addgene plasmid #62232 | BiP-mGFP P495L | addgene partial sequence | sequence record 106397 | C-ter-GFP 5'-CTCCTCGCCCTTGCTCAC-3'
CCTCTTCACCAGTTGGGGGAGGGCCTGCACTTCCATAGAGTTTGCTAATAATAGGCTGAACAATTTCCTC
TAGTTCCTTCTTTTTAGCTTTAAAGTCTTCAATGTCTGCATCCTGGTGGCTTTCCAGCCATTCAATCTTT
TCCTCTACAGCTTTCTCCATGGTTTCTTTATCTTCAGAGGAAAGTTTACCGCCCAGCTTTTCTTTATCTC
CAATCTGGTTCTTGAGAGAGTAAGCATAGCTTTCCAACTCGTTCCTGGTATCAATGCGCTCTTTGAGCTT
TTTGTCTTCCTCAGCAAACTTCTCTGCATCATTAACCATCCTTTCAATTTCTTCAGGTGTCAGGCGATTT
TGGTCATTGGTAATTGTGATTTTGTTTTTGTTCCCTGTACCTTTGTCTTCAGCTGTCACTCGAAGAATAC
CATTAACATCTATCTCAAAGGTGACTTCAATCTGGAGTACCCCACGAGGAGCAGGAGGAATTCCAGTCAG
ATCAAATGTACCCAGAAGATGGTTGTCTTTTGTTAGGGGTCGTTCACCTTCATAGACCTTGATTGTTACA
GTTGGCTGATTATCAGAAGCTGTGGAAAAGATCTGAGACTTCTTGGTGGGTACCACAGTGTTCCTTGGAA
TCAGTTTGGTCATGACACCTCCCACTGTTTCAATACCAAGTGTAAGAGGACATACATCAA
